Addgene plasmid #116934: pCMV-PfV-Sapphire-IRES-DSRed
Purpose: Mammalian lenti vector for expression of the 40nm GEM and DSRed
Depositing lab: Liam Holt. Depositing organization: NYU Grossman School of Medicine. Publication: mTORC1 Controls Phase Separation and the Biophysical Properties of the Cytoplasm by Tuning Crowding. Delarue M, Brittingham GP, Pfeffer S, Surovtsev IV, Pinglay S, Kennedy KJ, Schaffer M, Gutierrez JI, Sang D, Poterewicz G, Chung JK, Plitzko JM, Groves JT, Jacobs-Wagner C, Engel BD, Holt LJ. Cell. 2018 Jul 12;174(2):338-349.e20. doi: 10.1016/j.cell.2018.05.042. Epub 2018 Jun 21. PubMed 29937223.
Backbone
  Vector backbone: pLVX
  Backbone size w/o insert (bp): 9672
  Total vector size (bp): 10707
  Vector type: Lentiviral
Growth in bacteria
  Bacterial resistance: Ampicillin, 100 μg/mL
  Growth temperature: 37°C
  Growth strain: NEB Stable
  Copy number: Unknown
Gene/Insert
  Gene/Insert name: Pfv
  Species: Pyrococcus furiosus
  Insert size (bp): 1035
  GenBank ID: AB214633.1
  Promoter: CMV
  Tag / fusion protein: Sapphire (C terminal on insert)
  Cloning method: Gibson Cloning
  Sequencing primers: 5′ TCCGCCCCATTGACGCAAAT; 3′ gccttattccaagcggctt
Terms and licenses: Academic/Nonprofit Terms; Industry Terms: Not Available to Industry
How to cite: pCMV-PfV-Sapphire-IRES-DSRed was a gift from Liam Holt (Addgene plasmid # 116934 ; http://n2t.net/addgene:116934 ; RRID:Addgene_116934)
