[The description below was written by a language model from this plasmid's Addgene catalogue record and pLannotate feature annotations shown in this document.]
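Description:
pCMV-PfV-Sapphire-IRES-DSRed is an HIV-1-based lentiviral transfer vector built on the pLVX backbone (about 10.7 kb in total) for expressing a genetically encoded multimeric nanoparticle (GEM) in mammalian cells. It is maintained in E. coli through a high-copy ColE1/pUC-type origin and an ampicillin resistance gene (β-lactamase under its own promoter). The recorded growth strain is a recombination-deficient one, as is usual for plasmids carrying repeated LTRs. The viral portion contains LTR sequences at both ends of the cassette, the Ψ packaging signal with an adjoining gag fragment, the Rev response element for Rev-dependent nuclear export of the genomic RNA, and the cPPT/CTS. Together these allow the RNA to be packaged and integrated when packaging functions are supplied in trans.

The payload is driven by the CMV immediate-early enhancer and promoter. The insert is PfV from the archaeon Pyrococcus furiosus, about 1 kb, fused at its C terminus to the long-Stokes-shift GFP variant Sapphire. The automated annotation does not label PfV itself, but the unannotated interval between the promoter and Sapphire is where it would sit. According to the record, this fusion forms the 40 nm GEM, a bright fluorescent particle of defined size. An EMCV IRES follows and allows a second, red reporter to be translated from the same transcript, marking transduced cells. The name and stated purpose call this reporter DsRed, whereas the sequence annotation identifies the open reading frame as tdTomato, a tandem-dimer DsRed derivative. A WPRE downstream enhances transcript expression. The associated publication concerns cytoplasmic crowding and biophysical properties, consistent with use of the particles as intracellular tracers.
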