Features (pLannotate 1.2.2; 23 found; start..end, strand, type, name):
    377..634     +  LTR            5' LTR (truncated): truncated 5' long terminal repeat (LTR) from HIV-1
    681..806     +  misc_feature   HIV-1 Ψ: packaging signal of human immunodeficiency virus type 1
    790..1128    +  CDS            HIV-1 gag (fragment): gag protein from human immunodeficiency virus 1; gag
   1303..1536    +  misc_feature   RRE: The Rev response element (RRE) of HIV-1 allows for Rev-dependent mRNA export from the nucleus to the cytoplasm.
   1913..2013    +  CDS            Rev (fragment): human immunodeficiency virus 1 (HIV-1) Rev protein; rev; enhances nuclear export of unspliced and incompletely spliced viral mRNAs
   2028..2143    +  misc_feature   cPPT/CTS: central polypurine tract and central termination sequence of HIV-1 (lacking the first T)
   2201..2504    +  enhancer       CMV enhancer: human cytomegalovirus immediate early enhancer
   2505..2708    +  promoter       CMV promoter: human cytomegalovirus (CMV) immediate early promoter
   3925..4638    +  CDS            Sapphire: Sapphire is a basic (constitutively fluorescent) long stokes shift fluorescent protein published in 1998, derived from Aequorea victoria. It is reported to be a rapidly-maturing weak dimer with low acid sensitivity.
   4658..5230    +  misc_feature   IRES: internal ribosome entry site (IRES) of the encephalomyocarditis virus (EMCV)
   5232..6659    +  CDS            tdTomato: tdTomato is a basic (constitutively fluorescent) orange fluorescent protein published in 2004, derived from Discosoma sp.. It is reported to be a somewhat slowly-maturing tandem dimer with low acid sensitivity.
   6676..7264    +  misc_feature   WPRE: woodchuck hepatitis virus posttranscriptional regulatory element
   7281..7799    +  CDS            nef (fragment): NEF_HV1BR - Experimental evidence at protein level: Swiss-Prot protein existence level 1. Extracellular Nef protein targets CD4(+) T-lymphocytes for apoptosis by interacting with CXCR4 surface receptors (PubMed:14990729). From Human immunodeficiency virus type 1 group M subtype B (isolate BRU/LAI) (HIV-1).
   7847..8104    +  LTR            5' LTR (truncated): truncated 5' long terminal repeat (LTR) from HIV-1
   8254..8276    -  protein_bind   lac operator (fragment): The lac repressor binds to the lac operator to inhibit transcription in E. coli. This inhibition can be relieved by adding lactose or isopropyl-β-D-thiogalactopyranoside (IPTG). lac repressor encoded by lacI
   8280..8310    -  promoter       lac promoter: promoter for the E. coli lac operon
   8325..8346    -  protein_bind   CAP binding site: CAP binding activates transcription in the presence of cAMP. E. coli catabolite activator protein
   8359..8451    -  CDS            lacI (fragment): lac repressor; lacI; The lac repressor binds to the lac operator to inhibit transcription in E. coli. This inhibition can be relieved by adding lactose or isopropyl-β-D-thiogalactopyranoside (IPTG).
   8634..9222    -  rep_origin     ori: high-copy-number ColE1/pMB1/pBR322/pUC origin of replication
   9393..10253   -  CDS            AmpR: β-lactamase; bla; confers resistance to ampicillin, carbenicillin, and related antibiotics
  10254..10358   -  promoter       AmpR promoter: bla
  10406..10540   +  polyA_signal   SV40 poly(A) signal: SV40 polyadenylation signal
  10707..329     +  CDS            nef (fragment) (across the origin): NEF_HV1BR - Experimental evidence at protein level: Swiss-Prot protein existence level 1. Extracellular Nef protein targets CD4(+) T-lymphocytes for apoptosis by interacting with CXCR4 surface receptors (PubMed:14990729). From Human immunodeficiency virus type 1 group M subtype B (isolate BRU/LAI) (HIV-1).
>Addgene plasmid #116934 | pCMV-PfV-Sapphire-IRES-DSRed | addgene full sequence | sequence record 236171 | Addgene NGS Result
TGGAAGGGCTAATTCACTCCCAAAGAAGACAAGATATCCTTGATCTGTGGATCTACCACACACAAGGCTA
CTTCCCTGATTAGCAGAACTACACACCAGGGCCAGGGGTCAGATATCCACTGACCTTTGGATGGTGCTAC
AAGCTAGTACCAGTTGAGCCAGATAAGGTAGAAGAGGCCAATAAAGGAGAGAACACCAGCTTGTTACACC
CTGTGAGCCTGCATGGGATGGATGACCCGGAGAGAGAAGTGTTAGAGTGGAGGTTTGACAGCCGCCTAGC
ATTTCATCACGTGGCCCGAGAGCTGCATCCGGAGTACTTCAAGAACTGCTGATATCGAGCTTGCTACAAG
GGACTTTCCGCTGGGGACTTTCCAGGGAGGCGTGGCCTGGGCGGGACTGGGGAGTGGCGAGCCCTCAGAT
CCTGCATATAAGCAGCTGCTTTTTGCCTGTACTGGGTCTCTCTGGTTAGACCAGATCTGAGCCTGGGAGC
TCTCTGGCTAACTAGGGAACCCACTGCTTAAGCCTCAATAAAGCTTGCCTTGAGTGCTTCAAGTAGTGTG
TGCCCGTCTGTTGTGTGACTCTGGTAACTAGAGATCCCTCAGACCCTTTTAGTCAGTGTGGAAAATCTCT
AGCAGTGGCGCCCGAACAGGGACTTGAAAGCGAAAGGGAAACCAGAGGAGCTCTCTCGACGCAGGACTCG
GCTTGCTGAAGCGCGCACGGCAAGAGGCGAGGGGCGGCGACTGGTGAGTACGCCAAAAATTTTGACTAGC
GGAGGCTAGAAGGAGAGAGATGGGTGCGAGAGCGTCAGTATTAAGCGGGGGAGAATTAGATCGCGATGGG
AAAAAATTCGGTTAAGGCCAGGGGGAAAGAAAAAATATAAATTAAAACATATAGTATGGGCAAGCAGGGA
GCTAGAACGATTCGCAGTTAATCCTGGCCTGTTAGAAACATCAGAAGGCTGTAGACAAATACTGGGACAG
CTACAACCATCCCTTCAGACAGGATCAGAAGAACTTAGATCATTATATAATACAGTAGCAACCCTCTATT
GTGTGCATCAAAGGATAGAGATAAAAGACACCAAGGAAGCTTTAGACAAGATAGAGGAAGAGCAAAACAA
AAGTAAGACCACCGCACAGCAAGCGGCCGGCCGCTGATCTTCAGACCTGGAGGAGGAGATATGAGGGACA
ATTGGAGAAGTGAATTATATAAATATAAAGTAGTAAAAATTGAACCATTAGGAGTAGCACCCACCAAGGC
AAAGAGAAGAGTGGTGCAGAGAGAAAAAAGAGCAGTGGGAATAGGAGCTTTGTTCCTTGGGTTCTTGGGA
GCAGCAGGAAGCACTATGGGCGCAGCGTCAATGACGCTGACGGTACAGGCCAGACAATTATTGTCTGGTA
TAGTGCAGCAGCAGAACAATTTGCTGAGGGCTATTGAGGCGCAACAGCATCTGTTGCAACTCACAGTCTG
GGGCATCAAGCAGCTCCAGGCAAGAATCCTGGCTGTGGAAAGATACCTAAAGGATCAACAGCTCCTGGGG
ATTTGGGGTTGCTCTGGAAAACTCATTTGCACCACTGCTGTGCCTTGGAATGCTAGTTGGAGTAATAAAT
CTCTGGAACAGATTTGGAATCACACGACCTGGATGGAGTGGGACAGAGAAATTAACAATTACACAAGCTT
AATACACTCCTTAATTGAAGAATCGCAAAACCAGCAAGAAAAGAATGAACAAGAATTATTGGAATTAGAT
AAATGGGCAAGTTTGTGGAATTGGTTTAACATAACAAATTGGCTGTGGTATATAAAATTATTCATAATGA
TAGTAGGAGGCTTGGTAGGTTTAAGAATAGTTTTTGCTGTACTTTCTATAGTGAATAGAGTTAGGCAGGG
ATATTCACCATTATCGTTTCAGACCCACCTCCCAACCCCGAGGGGACCCGACAGGCCCGAAGGAATAGAA
GAAGAAGGTGGAGAGAGAGACAGAGACAGATCCATTCGATTAGTGAACGGATCTCGACGGTATCGCCTTT
AAAAGAAAAGGGGGGATTGGGGGGTACAGTGCAGGGGAAAGAATAGTAGACATAATAGCAACAGACATAC
AAACTAAAGAATTACAAAAACAAATTACAAAAATTCAAAATTTTCGGGTTTATTACAGGGACAGCAGAGA
TCCAGTTTATCGATAAGCTTGGGAGTTCCGCGTTACATAACTTACGGTAAATGGCCCGCCTGGCTGACCG
CCCAACGACCCCCGCCCATTGACGTCAATAATGACGTATGTTCCCATAGTAACGCCAATAGGGACTTTCC
ATTGACGTCAATGGGTGGAGTATTTACGGTAAACTGCCCACTTGGCAGTACATCAAGTGTATCATATGCC
AAGTACGCCCCCTATTGACGTCAATGACGGTAAATGGCCCGCCTGGCATTATGCCCAGTACATGACCTTA
TGGGACTTTCCTACTTGGCAGTACATCTACGTATTAGTCATCGCTATTACCATGGTGATGCGGTTTTGGC
AGTACATCAATGGGCGTGGATAGCGGTTTGACTCACGGGGATTTCCAAGTCTCCACCCCATTGACGTCAA
TGGGAGTTTGTTTTGGCACCAAAATCAACGGGACTTTCCAAAATGTCGTAACAACTCCGCCCCATTGACG
CAAATGGGCGGTAGGCGTGTACGGTGGGAGGTCTATATAAGCAGAGCTCGTTTAGTGAACCGTCAGATCG
CCTGGAGACGCCATCCACGCTGTTTTGACCTCCATAGAAGACACCGACTCTACTAGAGGATCTATTTCCG
GTGAATTCCTCGAGACTAGTTCTAGAATGCTCTCAATAAATCCAACCCTTATAAATAGGGATAAGCCATA
CACCAAAGAAGAATTAATGGAAATTCTGAGATTAGCAATAATAGCTGAGCTTGATGCAATAAATCTATAT
GAGCAGATGGCAAGATATTCCGAAGATGAAAACGTAAGAAAGATTCTCCTTGATGTTGCAAGGGAGGAGA
AGGCTCACGTTGGAGAATTCATGGCACTCCTTCTAAATTTGGATCCAGAACAAGTAACTGAGCTGAAGGG
TGGATTTGAGGAAGTCAAGGAGCTAACTGGAATTGAGGCTCACATAAATGATAACAAGAAGGAGGAATCT
AACGTGGAATATTTTGAGAAGTTGAGAAGTGCTCTTTTGGATGGGGTAAATAAGGGAAGATCTTTACTAA
AGCACTTGCCAGTAACGAGAATAGAAGGACAATCATTCAGGGTTGACATCATTAAATTTGAAGATGGTGT
TAGGGTAGTAAAGCAAGAGTACAAGCCAATTCCATTATTGAAGAAGAAATTCTATGTGGGAATAAGAGAA
CTCAACGATGGGACTTACGATGTATCTATAGCAACTAAAGCTGGGGAACTCCTAGTTAAAGACGAAGAGT
CGCTAGTAATAAGAGAAATTCTATCCACAGAGGGAATTAAGAAAATGAAACTTTCCTCCTGGGACAATCC
AGAAGAAGCACTTAATGATTTAATGAACGCACTGCAGGAAGCCTCAAATGCGTCAGCTGGACCATTTGGG
CTGATAATTAACCCAAAAAGATATGCAAAGTTGCTAAAAATTTACGAGAAGAGTGGAAAGATGCTAGTTG
AAGTGCTAAAAGAGATATTCAGGGGAGGAATCATTGTTACTCTAAACATTGATGAGAATAAGGTAATAAT
ATTTGCCAATACACCAGCTGTTCTTGACGTTGTAGTTGGCCAAGATGTGACTCTACAAGAGCTAGGACCT
GAAGGAGACGACGTTGCATTCTTGGTTAGTGAAGCTATAGGAATAAGAATAAAGAACCCAGAGGCAATAG
TAGTCTTAGAGTGGTCTGGCAGCGGTAGTGGGTCGGGATCAGGCTCCGGTCGACGGATCCCCGGGTTAAT
TAAGATGTCTAAAGGTGAAGAATTATTCACTGGTGTTGTCCCAATTTTGGTTGAATTAGATGGTGATGTT
AATGGTCACAAATTTTCTGTCTCCGGTGAAGGTGAAGGTGATGCTACTTACGGTAAATTGACCTTAAAAT
TTATTTGTACTACTGGTAAATTGCCAGTTCCATGGCCAACCTTAGTCACTACTTTTTCTTATGGTGTTCA
ATGTTTTGCTAGATACCCAGATCATATGAAACAACATGACTTTTTCAAGTCTGCCATGCCAGAAGGTTAT
GTTCAAGAAAGAACTATTTTTTTCAAAGATGACGGTAACTACAAGACCAGAGCTGAAGTCAAGTTTGAAG
GTGATACCTTAGTTAATAGAATCGAATTAAAAGGTATTGATTTTAAAGAAGATGGTAACATTTTAGGTCA
CAAATTGGAATACAACTTTAACTCTCACAATGTTTACATCATGGCTGACAAACAAAAGAATGGTATCAAA
GTTAACTTCAAAATTAGACACAACATTGAAGATGGTTCTGTTCAATTAGCTGACCATTATCAACAAAATA
CTCCAATTGGTGATGGTCCAGTCTTGTTACCAGACAACCATTACTTATCCATTCAATCTGCCTTATCCAA
AGATCCAAACGAAAAGAGAGACCACATGGTCTTGTTAGAATTTGTTACTGCTGCTGGTATTACCCATGGT
ATTGATGAATTGTACAAATGAGCGGCCGCGGATCCCGCCCCTCTCCCTCCCCCCCCCCTAACGTTACTGG
CCGAAGCCGCTTGGAATAAGGCCGGTGTGCGTTTGTCTATATGTTATTTTCCACCATATTGCCGTCTTTT
GGCAATGTGAGGGCCCGGAAACCTGGCCCTGTCTTCTTGACGAGCATTCCTAGGGGTCTTTCCCCTCTCG
CCAAAGGAATGCAAGGTCTGTTGAATGTCGTGAAGGAAGCAGTTCCTCTGGAAGCTTCTTGAAGACAAAC
AACGTCTGTAGCGACCCTTTGCAGGCAGCGGAACCCCCCACCTGGCGACAGGTGCCTCTGCGGCCAAAAG
CCACGTGTATAAGATACACCTGCAAAGGCGGCACAACCCCAGTGCCACGTTGTGAGTTGGATAGTTGTGG
AAAGAGTCAAATGGCTCACCTCAAGCGTATTCAACAAGGGGCTGAAGGATGCCCAGAAGGTACCCCATTG
TATGGGATCTGATCTGGGGCCTCGGTGCACATGCTTTACATGTGTTTAGTCGAGGTTAAAAAACGTCTAG
GCCCCCCGAACCACGGGGACGTGGTTTTCCTTTGAAAAACACGATGATAATATGGTGAGCAAGGGCGAGG
AGGTCATCAAAGAGTTCATGCGCTTCAAGGTGCGCATGGAGGGCTCCATGAACGGCCACGAGTTCGAGAT
CGAGGGCGAGGGCGAGGGCCGCCCCTACGAGGGCACCCAGACCGCCAAGCTGAAGGTGACCAAGGGCGGC
CCCCTGCCCTTCGCCTGGGACATCCTGTCCCCCCAGTTCATGTACGGCTCCAAGGCGTACGTGAAGCACC
CCGCCGACATCCCCGATTACAAGAAGCTGTCCTTCCCCGAGGGCTTCAAGTGGGAGCGCGTGATGAACTT
CGAGGACGGCGGTCTGGTGACCGTGACCCAGGACTCCTCCCTGCAGGACGGCACGCTGATCTACAAGGTG
AAGATGCGCGGCACCAACTTCCCCCCCGACGGCCCCGTAATGCAGAAGAAGACCATGGGCTGGGAGGCCT
CCACCGAGCGCCTGTACCCCCGCGACGGCGTGCTGAAGGGCGAGATCCACCAGGCCCTGAAGCTGAAGGA
CGGCGGCCACTACCTGGTGGAGTTCAAGACCATCTACATGGCCAAGAAGCCCGTGCAACTGCCCGGCTAC
TACTACGTGGACACCAAGCTGGACATCACCTCCCACAACGAGGACTACACCATCGTGGAACAGTACGAGC
GCTCCGAGGGCCGCCACCACCTGTTCCTGGGGCATGGCACCGGCAGCACCGGCAGCGGCAGCTCCGGCAC
CGCCTCCTCCGAGGACAACAACATGGCCGTCATCAAAGAGTTCATGCGCTTCAAGGTGCGCATGGAGGGC
TCCATGAACGGCCACGAGTTCGAGATCGAGGGCGAGGGCGAGGGCCGCCCCTACGAGGGCACCCAGACCG
CCAAGCTGAAGGTGACCAAGGGCGGCCCCCTGCCCTTCGCCTGGGACATCCTGTCCCCCCAGTTCATGTA
CGGCTCCAAGGCGTACGTGAAGCACCCCGCCGACATCCCCGATTACAAGAAGCTGTCCTTCCCCGAGGGC
TTCAAGTGGGAGCGCGTGATGAACTTCGAGGACGGCGGTCTGGTGACCGTGACCCAGGACTCCTCCCTGC
AGGACGGCACGCTGATCTACAAGGTGAAGATGCGCGGCACCAACTTCCCCCCCGACGGCCCCGTAATGCA
GAAGAAGACCATGGGCTGGGAGGCCTCCACCGAGCGCCTGTACCCCCGCGACGGCGTGCTGAAGGGCGAG
ATCCACCAGGCCCTGAAGCTGAAGGACGGCGGCCACTACCTGGTGGAGTTCAAGACCATCTACATGGCCA
AGAAGCCCGTGCAACTGCCCGGCTACTACTACGTGGACACCAAGCTGGACATCACCTCCCACAACGAGGA
CTACACCATCGTGGAACAGTACGAGCGCTCCGAGGGCCGCCACCACCTGTTCCTGTACGGCATGGACGAG
CTGTACAAGTGAACGCGTCTGGAACAATCAACCTCTGGATTACAAAATTTGTGAAAGATTGACTGGTATT
CTTAACTATGTTGCTCCTTTTACGCTATGTGGATACGCTGCTTTAATGCCTTTGTATCATGCTATTGCTT
CCCGTATGGCTTTCATTTTCTCCTCCTTGTATAAATCCTGGTTGCTGTCTCTTTATGAGGAGTTGTGGCC
CGTTGTCAGGCAACGTGGCGTGGTGTGCACTGTGTTTGCTGACGCAACCCCCACTGGTTGGGGCATTGCC
ACCACCTGTCAGCTCCTTTCCGGGACTTTCGCTTTCCCCCTCCCTATTGCCACGGCGGAACTCATCGCCG
CCTGCCTTGCCCGCTGCTGGACAGGGGCTCGGCTGTTGGGCACTGACAATTCCGTGGTGTTGTCGGGGAA
GCTGACGTCCTTTCCATGGCTGCTCGCCTGTGTTGCCACCTGGATTCTGCGCGGGACGTCCTTCTGCTAC
GTCCCTTCGGCCCTCAATCCAGCGGACCTTCCTTCCCGCGGCCTGCTGCCGGCTCTGCGGCCTCTTCCGC
GTCTTCGCCTTCGCCCTCAGACGAGTCGGATCTCCCTTTGGGCCGCCTCCCCGCCTGGAATTAATTCTGC
AGTCGAGACCTAGAAAAACATGGAGCAATCACAAGTAGCAATACAGCAGCTACCAATGCTGATTGTGCCT
GGCTAGAAGCACAAGAGGAGGAGGAGGTGGGTTTTCCAGTCACACCTCAGGTACCTTTAAGACCAATGAC
TTACAAGGCAGCTGTAGATCTTAGCCACTTTTTAAAAGAAAAGAGGGGACTGGAAGGGCTAATTCACTCC
CAACGAAGACAAGATATCCTTGATCTGTGGATCTACCACACACAAGGCTACTTCCCTGATTAGCAGAACT
ACACACCAGGGCCAGGGGTCAGATATCCACTGACCTTTGGATGGTGCTACAAGCTAGTACCAGTTGAGCC
AGATAAGGTAGAAGAGGCCAATAAAGGAGAGAACACCAGCTTGTTACACCCTGTGAGCCTGCATGGGATG
GATGACCCGGAGAGAGAAGTGTTAGAGTGGAGGTTTGACAGCCGCCTAGCATTTCATCACGTGGCCCGAG
AGCTGCATCCGGAGTACTTCAAGAACTGCTGATATCGAGCTTGCTACAAGGGACTTTCCGCTGGGGACTT
TCCAGGGAGGCGTGGCCTGGGCGGGACTGGGGAGTGGCGAGCCCTCAGATCCTGCATATAAGCAGCTGCT
TTTTGCCTGTACTGGGTCTCTCTGGTTAGACCAGATCTGAGCCTGGGAGCTCTCTGGCTAACTAGGGAAC
CCACTGCTTAAGCCTCAATAAAGCTTGCCTTGAGTGCTTCAAGTAGTGTGTGCCCGTCTGTTGTGTGACT
CTGGTAACTAGAGATCCCTCAGACCCTTTTAGTCAGTGTGGAAAATCTCTAGCAGTAGTAGTTCATGTCA
TCTTATTATTCAGTATTTATAACTTGCAAAGAAATGAATATCAGAGAGTGAGAGGCCTTGACATTGCTAG
CGTTTACCGTCGACCTCTAGCTAGAGCTTGGCGTAATCATGGTCATAGCTGTTTCCTGTGTGAAATTGTT
ATCCGCTCACAATTCCACACAACATACGAGCCGGAAGCATAAAGTGTAAAGCCTGGGGTGCCTAATGAGT
GAGCTAACTCACATTAATTGCGTTGCGCTCACTGCCCGCTTTCCAGTCGGGAAACCTGTCGTGCCAGCTG
CATTAATGAATCGGCCAACGCGCGGGGAGAGGCGGTTTGCGTATTGGGCGCTCTTCCGCTTCCTCGCTCA
CTGACTCGCTGCGCTCGGTCGTTCGGCTGCGGCGAGCGGTATCAGCTCACTCAAAGGCGGTAATACGGTT
ATCCACAGAATCAGGGGATAACGCAGGAAAGAACATGTGAGCAAAAGGCCAGCAAAAGGCCAGGAACCGT
AAAAAGGCCGCGTTGCTGGCGTTTTTCCATAGGCTCCGCCCCCCTGACGAGCATCACAAAAATCGACGCT
CAAGTCAGAGGTGGCGAAACCCGACAGGACTATAAAGATACCAGGCGTTTCCCCCTGGAAGCTCCCTCGT
GCGCTCTCCTGTTCCGACCCTGCCGCTTACCGGATACCTGTCCGCCTTTCTCCCTTCGGGAAGCGTGGCG
CTTTCTCATAGCTCACGCTGTAGGTATCTCAGTTCGGTGTAGGTCGTTCGCTCCAAGCTGGGCTGTGTGC
ACGAACCCCCCGTTCAGCCCGACCGCTGCGCCTTATCCGGTAACTATCGTCTTGAGTCCAACCCGGTAAG
ACACGACTTATCGCCACTGGCAGCAGCCACTGGTAACAGGATTAGCAGAGCGAGGTATGTAGGCGGTGCT
ACAGAGTTCTTGAAGTGGTGGCCTAACTACGGCTACACTAGAAGAACAGTATTTGGTATCTGCGCTCTGC
TGAAGCCAGTTACCTTCGGAAAAAGAGTTGGTAGCTCTTGATCCGGCAAACAAACCACCGCTGGTAGCGG
TGGTTTTTTTGTTTGCAAGCAGCAGATTACGCGCAGAAAAAAAGGATCTCAAGAAGATCCTTTGATCTTT
TCTACGGGGTCTGACGCTCAGTGGAACGAAAACTCACGTTAAGGGATTTTGGTCATGAGATTATCAAAAA
GGATCTTCACCTAGATCCTTTTAAATTAAAAATGAAGTTTTAAATCAATCTAAAGTATATATGAGTAAAC
TTGGTCTGACAGTTACCAATGCTTAATCAGTGAGGCACCTATCTCAGCGATCTGTCTATTTCGTTCATCC
ATAGTTGCCTGACTCCCCGTCGTGTAGATAACTACGATACGGGAGGGCTTACCATCTGGCCCCAGTGCTG
CAATGATACCGCGAGACCCACGCTCACCGGCTCCAGATTTATCAGCAATAAACCAGCCAGCCGGAAGGGC
CGAGCGCAGAAGTGGTCCTGCAACTTTATCCGCCTCCATCCAGTCTATTAATTGTTGCCGGGAAGCTAGA
GTAAGTAGTTCGCCAGTTAATAGTTTGCGCAACGTTGTTGCCATTGCTACAGGCATCGTGGTGTCACGCT
CGTCGTTTGGTATGGCTTCATTCAGCTCCGGTTCCCAACGATCAAGGCGAGTTACATGATCCCCCATGTT
GTGCAAAAAAGCGGTTAGCTCCTTCGGTCCTCCGATCGTTGTCAGAAGTAAGTTGGCCGCAGTGTTATCA
CTCATGGTTATGGCAGCACTGCATAATTCTCTTACTGTCATGCCATCCGTAAGATGCTTTTCTGTGACTG
GTGAGTACTCAACCAAGTCATTCTGAGAATAGTGTATGCGGCGACCGAGTTGCTCTTGCCCGGCGTCAAT
ACGGGATAATACCGCGCCACATAGCAGAACTTTAAAAGTGCTCATCATTGGAAAACGTTCTTCGGGGCGA
AAACTCTCAAGGATCTTACCGCTGTTGAGATCCAGTTCGATGTAACCCACTCGTGCACCCAACTGATCTT
CAGCATCTTTTACTTTCACCAGCGTTTCTGGGTGAGCAAAAACAGGAAGGCAAAATGCCGCAAAAAAGGG
AATAAGGGCGACACGGAAATGTTGAATACTCATACTCTTCCTTTTTCAATATTATTGAAGCATTTATCAG
GGTTATTGTCTCATGAGCGGATACATATTTGAATGTATTTAGAAAAATAAACAAATAGGGGTTCCGCGCA
CATTTCCCCGAAAAGTGCCACCTGACGTCGACGGATCGGGAGATCAACTTGTTTATTGCAGCTTATAATG
GTTACAAATAAAGCAATAGCATCACAAATTTCACAAATAAAGCATTTTTTTCACTGCATTCTAGTTGTGG
TTTGTCCAAACTCATCAATGTATCTTATCATGTCTGGATCAACTGGATAACTCAAGCTAACCAAAATCAT
CCCAAACTTCCCACCCCATACCCTATTACCACTGCCAATTACCTGTGGTTTCATTTACTCTAAACCTGTG
ATTCCTCTGAATTATTTTCATTTTAAAGAAATTGTATTTGTTAAATATGTACTACAAACTTAGTAGT
